>Addgene plasmid #236125 | EW446 CMV-TO-ADAR2dd(E488Q, T501A) (FLP-IN) | addgene full sequence | sequence record 468415 | Addgene NGS Result
GAAGATCCTTTGATCTTTTCTACGGGGTCTGACGCTCAGTGGAACGAAAACTCACGTTAAGGGATTTTGG
TCATGAGATTATCAAAAAGGATCTTCACCTAGATCCTTTTAAATTAAAAATGAAGTTTTAAATCAATCTA
AAGTATATATGAGTAAACTTGGTCTGACAGTTACCAATGCTTAATCAGTGAGGCACCTATCTCAGCGATC
TGTCTATTTCGTTCATCCATAGTTGCCTGACTCCCCGTCGTGTAGATAACTACGATACGGGAGGGCTTAC
CATCTGGCCCCAGTGCTGCAATGATACCGCGAGACCCACGCTCACCGGCTCCAGATTTATCAGCAATAAA
CCAGCCAGCCGGAAGGGCCGAGCGCAGAAGTGGTCCTGCAACTTTATCCGCCTCCATCCAGTCTATTAAT
TGTTGCCGGGAAGCTAGAGTAAGTAGTTCGCCAGTTAATAGTTTGCGCAACGTTGTTGCCATTGCTACAG
GCATCGTGGTGTCACGCTCGTCGTTTGGTATGGCTTCATTCAGCTCCGGTTCCCAACGATCAAGGCGAGT
TACATGATCCCCCATGTTGTGCAAAAAAGCGGTTAGCTCCTTCGGTCCTCCGATCGTTGTCAGAAGTAAG
TTGGCCGCAGTGTTATCACTCATGGTTATGGCAGCACTGCATAATTCTCTTACTGTCATGCCATCCGTAA
GATGCTTTTCTGTGACTGGTGAGTACTCAACCAAGTCATTCTGAGAATAGTGTATGCGGCGACCGAGTTG
CTCTTGCCCGGCGTCAATACGGGATAATACCGCGCCACATAGCAGAACTTTAAAAGTGCTCATCATTGGA
AAACGTTCTTCGGGGCGAAAACTCTCAAGGATCTTACCGCTGTTGAGATCCAGTTCGATGTAACCCACTC
GTGCACCCAACTGATCTTCAGCATCTTTTACTTTCACCAGCGTTTCTGGGTGAGCAAAAACAGGAAGGCA
AAATGCCGCAAAAAAGGGAATAAGGGCGACACGGAAATGTTGAATACTCATACTCTTCCTTTTTCAATAT
TATTGAAGCATTTATCAGGGTTATTGTCTCATGAGCGGATACATATTTGAATGTATTTAGAAAAATAAAC
AAATAGGGGTTCCGCGCACATTTCCCCGAAAAGTGCCACCTGACGTCGACGGATCGGGAGATCTCCCGAT
CCCCTATGGTGCACTCTCAGTACAATCTGCTCTGATGCCGCATAGTTAAGCCAGTATCTGCTCCCTGCTT
GTGTGTTGGAGGTCGCTGAGTAGTGCGCGAGCAAAATTTAAGCTACAACAAGGCAAGGCTTGACCGACAA
TTGCATGAAGAATCTGCTTAGGGTTAGGCGTTTTGCGCTGCTTCGTACGGGCCAGATATACGCGTTGACA
TTGATTATTGACTAGTTATTAATAGTAATCAATTACGGGGTCATTAGTTCATAGCCCATATATGGAGTTC
CGCGTTACATAACTTACGGTAAATGGCCCGCCTGGCTGACCGCCCAACGACCCCCGCCCATTGACGTCAA
TAATGACGTATGTTCCCATAGTAACGCCAATAGGGACTTTCCATTGACGTCAATGGGTGGAGTATTTACG
GTAAACTGCCCACTTGGCAGTACATCAAGTGTATCATATGCCAAGTACGCCCCCTATTGACGTCAATGAC
GGTAAATGGCCCGCCTGGCATTATGCCCAGTACATGACCTTATGGGACTTTCCTACTTGGCAGTACATCT
ACGTATTAGTCATCGCTATTACCATGGTGATGCGGTTTTGGCAGTACATCAATGGGCGTGGATAGCGGTT
TGACTCACGGGGATTTCCAAGTCTCCACCCCATTGACGTCAATGGGAGTTTGTTTTGGCACCAAAATCAA
CGGGACTTTCCAAAATGTCGTAACAACTCCGCCCCATTGACGCAAATGGGCGGTAGGCGTGTACGGTGGG
AGGTCTATATAAGCAGAGCTCTCCCTATCAGTGATAGAGATCTCCCTATCAGTGATAGAGATCGTCGACG
AGCTCGTTTAGTGAACCGTCAGATCGCCTGGAGACGCCATCCACGCTGTTTTGACCTCCATAGAAGACAC
CGGGACCGATCCAGCCTCCGGACTCTAGCGTTTAAACTTAAGCTTCGCCACCATGTTGCACTTGGATCAA
ACGCCATCTCGCCAGCCTATTCCCAGTGAGGGTCTTCAGCTGCATTTACCGCAGGTTTTAGCTGACGCTG
TCTCACGCCTGGTCCTGGGTAAGTTTGGTGACCTGACCGACAACTTCTCCTCCCCTCACGCTCGCAGAAA
AGTGCTGGCTGGAGTCGTCATGACAACAGGCACAGATGTTAAAGATGCCAAGGTGATAAGTGTTTCTACA
GGAACAAAATGTATTAATGGTGAATACATGAGTGATCGTGGCCTTGCATTAAATGACTGCCATGCAGAAA
TAATATCTCGGAGATCCTTGCTCAGATTTCTTTATACACAACTTGAGCTTTACTTAAATAACAAAGATGA
TCAAAAAAGATCCATCTTTCAGAAATCAGAGCGAGGGGGGTTTAGGCTGAAGGAGAATGTCCAGTTTCAT
CTGTACATCAGCACCTCTCCCTGTGGAGATGCCAGAATCTTCTCACCACATGAGCCAATCCTGGAAGAAC
CAGCAGATAGACACCCAAATCGTAAAGCAAGAGGACAGCTACGGACCAAAATAGAGTCTGGTCAGGGGAC
GATTCCAGTGCGCTCCAATGCGAGCATCCAAGCGTGGGACGGGGTGCTGCAAGGGGAGCGGCTGCTCACC
ATGTCCTGCAGTGACAAGATTGCACGCTGGAACGTGGTGGGCATCCAGGGATCCCTGCTCAGCATTTTCG
TGGAGCCCATTTACTTCTCGAGCATCATCCTGGGCAGCCTTTACCACGGGGACCACCTTTCCAGGGCCAT
GTACCAGCGGATCTCCAACATAGAGGACCTGCCACCTCTCTACACCCTCAACAAGCCTTTGCTCAGTGGC
ATCAGCAATGCAGAAGCACGGCAGCCAGGGAAGGCCCCCAACTTCAGTGTCAACTGGACGGTAGGCGACT
CCGCTATTGAGGTCATCAACGCCACGACTGGGAAGGATGAGCTGGGCCGCGCGTCCCGCCTGTGTAAGCA
CGCGTTGTACTGTCGCTGGATGCGTGTGCACGGCAAGGTTCCCTCCCACTTACTACGCTCCAAGATTACC
AAACCCAACGTGTACCATGAGTCCAAGCTGGCGGCAAAGGAGTACCAGGCCGCCAAGGCGCGTCTGTTCA
CAGCCTTCATCAAGGCGGGGCTGGGGGCCTGGGTGGAGAAGCCCACCGAGCAGGACCAGTTCTCACTCAC
GCCCTGAGCCGCTCGAGGAGGGCCCGAACAAAAACTCATCTCAGAAGAGGATCTGAATAGCGCCGTCGAC
CATCATCATAATCATCATTGAGTTTAAACCCGCTGATCAGCCTCGACTGTGCCTTCTAGTTGCCAGCCAT
CTGTTGTTTGCCCCTCCCCCGTGCCTTCCTTGACCCTGGAAGGTGCCACTCCCACTGTCCTTTCCTAATA
AAATGAGGAAATTGCATCGCATTGTCTGAGTAGGTGTCATTCTATTCTGGGGGGTGGGGTGGGGCAGGAC
AGCAAGGGGGAGGATTGGGAAGACAATAGCAGGCATGCTGGGGATGCGGTGGGCTCTATGGAGATCTATC
GATGTTCTGGGGATGCGGTGGGCTCTATGGCTTCTGAGGCGGAAAGAACCAGCTGGGGCTCTAGGGGGTA
TCCCC
[124 nt withheld, positions 3786-3909]
C
[91 nt withheld, positions 3911-4001]
AGGGTGATGGTTCACGTACCTAGAAGTTCCTATTCCGAAGTTCCTATTCTCTAGAAAGTATAGGAACTTC
CTTGGCCAAAAAGCCTGAACTCACCGCGACGTCTGTCGAGAAGTTTCTGATCGAAAAGTTCGACAGCGTC
TCCGACCTGATGCAGCTCTCGGAGGGCGAAGAATCTCGTGCTTTCAGCTTCGATGTAGGAGGGCGTGGAT
ATGTCCTGCGGGTAAATAGCTGCGCCGATGGTTTCTACAAAGATCGTTATGTTTATCGGCACTTTGCATC
GGCCGCGCTCCCGATTCCGGAAGTGCTTGACATTGGGGAATTCAGCGAGAGCCTGACCTATTGCATCTCC
CGCCGTGCACAGGGTGTCACGTTGCAAGACCTGCCTGAAACCGAACTGCCCGCTGTTCTGCAGCCGGTCG
CGGAGGCCATGGATGCGATCGCTGCGGCCGATCTTAGCCAGACGAGCGGGTTCGGCCCATTCGGACCGCA
AGGAATCGGTCAATACACTACATGGCGTGATTTCATATGCGCGATTGCTGATCCCCATGTGTATCACTGG
CAAACTGTGATGGACGACACCGTCAGTGCGTCCGTCGCGCAGGCTCTCGATGAGCTGATGCTTTGGGCCG
AGGACTGCCCCGAAGTCCGGCACCTCGTGCACGCGGATTTCGGCTCCAACAATGTCCTGACGGACAATGG
CCGCATAACAGCGGTCATTGACTGGAGCGAGGCGATGTTCGGGGATTCCCAATACGAGGTCGCCAACATC
TTCTTCTGGAGGCCGTGGTTGGCTTGTATGGAGCAGCAGACGCGCTACTTCGAGCGGAGGCATCCGGAGC
TTGCAGGATCGCCGCGGCTCCGGGCGTATATGCTCCGCATTGGTCTTGACCAACTCTATCAGAGCTTGGT
TGACGGCAATTTCGATGATGCAGCTTGGGCGCAGGGTCGATGCGACGCAATCGTCCGATCCGGAGCCGGG
ACTGTCGGGCGTACACAAATCGCCCGCAGAAGCGCGGCCGTCTGGACCGATGGCTGTGTAGAAGTACTCG
CCGATAGTGGAAACCGACGCCCCAGCACTCGTCCGAGGGCAAAGGAATAGCACGTACTACGAGATTTCGA
TTCCACCGCCGCCTTCTATGAAAGGTTGGGCTTCGGAATCGTTTTCCGGGACGCCGGCTGGATGATCCTC
CAGCGCGGGGATCTCATGCTGGAGTTCTTCGCCCACCCCAACTTGTTTATTGCAGCTTATAATGGTTACA
AATAAAGCAATAGCATCACAAATTTCACAAATAAAGCATTTTTTTCACTGCATTCTAGTTGTGGTTTGTC
CAAACTCATCAATGTATCTTATCATGTCTGTATACCGTCGACCTCTAGCTAGAGCTTGGCGTAATCATGG
TCATAGCTGTTTCCTGTGTGAAATTGTTATCCGCTCACAATTCCACACAACATACGAGCCGGAAGCATAA
AGTGTAAAGCCTGGGGTGCCTAATGAGTGAGCTAACTCACATTAATTGCGTTGCGCTCACTGCCCGCTTT
CCAGTCGGGAAACCTGTCGTGCCAGCTGCATTAATGAATCGGCCAACGCGCGGGGAGAGGCGGTTTGCGT
ATTGGGCGCTCTTCCGCTTCCTCGCTCACTGACTCGCTGCGCTCGGTCGTTCGGCTGCGGCGAGCGGTAT
CAGCTCACTCAAAGGCGGTAATACGGTTATCCACAGAATCAGGGGATAACGCAGGAAAGAACATGTGAGC
AAAAGGCCAGCAAAAGGCCAGGAACCGTAAAAAGGCCGCGTTGCTGGCGTTTTTCCATAGGCTCCGCCCC
CCTGACGAGCATCACAAAAATCGACGCTCAAGTCAGAGGTGGCGAAACCCGACAGGACTATAAAGATACC
AGGCGTTTCCCCCTGGAAGCTCCCTCGTGCGCTCTCCTGTTCCGACCCTGCCGCTTACCGGATACCTGTC
CGCCTTTCTCCCTTCGGGAAGCGTGGCGCTTTCTCATAGCTCACGCTGTAGGTATCTCAGTTCGGTGTAG
GTCGTTCGCTCCAAGCTGGGCTGTGTGCACGAACCCCCCGTTCAGCCCGACCGCTGCGCCTTATCCGGTA
ACTATCGTCTTGAGTCCAACCCGGTAAGACACGACTTATCGCCACTGGCAGCAGCCACTGGTAACAGGAT
TAGCAGAGCGAGGTATGTAGGCGGTGCTACAGAGTTCTTGAAGTGGTGGCCTAACTACGGCTACACTAGA
AGAACAGTATTTGGTATCTGCGCTCTGCTGAAGCCAGTTACCTTCGGAAAAAGAGTTGGTAGCTCTTGAT
CCGGCAAACAAACCACCGCTGGTAGCGGTGGTTTTTTTGTTTGCAAGCAGCAGATTACGCGCAGAAAAAA
AGGATCTCAA
Features (pLannotate 1.2.2; 22 found; start..end, strand, type, name):
    171..1031    -  CDS            AmpR: β-lactamase; bla; confers resistance to ampicillin, carbenicillin, and related antibiotics
   1032..1136    -  promoter       AmpR promoter: bla
   1195..1247    -  misc_feature   bom (fragment): basis of mobility region from pBR322
   1397..1776    +  enhancer       CMV enhancer: human cytomegalovirus immediate early enhancer
   1777..1980    +  promoter       CMV promoter: human cytomegalovirus (CMV) immediate early promoter
   1982..2001    +  promoter       PLtetO-1 promoter (fragment): modified phage lambda PL promoter with tet operator sites (Lutz and Bujard, 1997)
   2003..2022    +  promoter       PLtetO-1 promoter (fragment): modified phage lambda PL promoter with tet operator sites (Lutz and Bujard, 1997)
   2030..2063    +  promoter       TRE3GV promoter (fragment): 3rd-generation Tet-responsive promoter that can be activated by binding of Tet-On® 3G, optimized for retroviral and lentiviral vectors
   2156..3364    +  CDS            Adarb1 (fragment): RED1_RAT - Also known as Red1. Experimental evidence at protein level: Swiss-Prot protein existence level 1. Catalyzes the hydrolytic deamination of adenosine to inosine in double-stranded RNA (dsRNA) referred to as A-to-I RNA editing. This may affect gene expression and function in a number of ways that include mRNA translation by changing codons and hence the amino acid sequence of proteins; pre-mRNA splicing by altering splice site recognition sequences; RNA stability by changing sequences involved in nuclease recognition; genetic stability in the case of RNA virus genomes by changing seque
   3477..3701    +  polyA_signal   bGH poly(A) signal: bovine growth hormone polyadenylation signal
   3717..3740    +  polyA_signal   bGH poly(A) signal (fragment): bovine growth hormone polyadenylation signal
   3744..3765    +  promoter       SV40 promoter (fragment): SV40 enhancer and early promoter
   3786..4019    +  rep_origin     f1 ori (fragment) (sequence partly withheld): f1 bacteriophage origin of replication; arrow indicates direction of (+) strand synthesis
   4024..4071    +  protein_bind   FRT: FLP-mediated recombination occurs in the 8-bp core sequence TCTAGAAA (Turan and Bode, 2011). FLP recombinase from the Saccharomyces cerevisiae 2μ plasmid
   4079..5101    +  CDS            HygR: aminoglycoside phosphotransferase from E. coli; aph(4)-Ia; confers resistance to hygromycin
   5111..5236    +  CDS            ble (fragment): BLE_KLEPN - Experimental evidence at protein level: Swiss-Prot protein existence level 1. Binding protein with a strong affinity to the bleomycin family of antibiotics. Binds to CL990; an antimitotic-antibiotic compound. From Klebsiella pneumoniae.
   5231..5352    +  polyA_signal   SV40 poly(A) signal: SV40 polyadenylation signal
   5425..5441    -  protein_bind   lac operator: The lac repressor binds to the lac operator to inhibit transcription in E. coli. This inhibition can be relieved by adding lactose or isopropyl-β-D-thiogalactopyranoside (IPTG). lac repressor encoded by lacI
   5449..5479    -  promoter       lac promoter: promoter for the E. coli lac operon
   5494..5515    -  protein_bind   CAP binding site: CAP binding activates transcription in the presence of cAMP. E. coli catabolite activator protein
   5528..5620    -  CDS            lacI (fragment): lac repressor; lacI; The lac repressor binds to the lac operator to inhibit transcription in E. coli. This inhibition can be relieved by adding lactose or isopropyl-β-D-thiogalactopyranoside (IPTG).
   5803..6391    -  rep_origin     ori: high-copy-number ColE1/pMB1/pBR322/pUC origin of replication
