[The description below was written by a language model from this plasmid's Addgene catalogue record and pLannotate feature annotations shown in this document.]
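Description:
EW446 CMV-TO-ADAR2dd(E488Q, T501A) (FLP-IN) is a 6.4 kb mammalian expression plasmid built on a Flp-In-type backbone, designed for site-specific integration into a host cell line carrying a genomic FRT landing pad. In bacteria it is maintained at high copy through a ColE1/pUC origin and selected with ampicillin via the β-lactamase gene. A partial f1 origin and remnants of lac regulatory sequence are also annotated in the backbone.

The payload is the deaminase domain of human ADAR2 (ADARB1), expressed as a free domain rather than fused to a targeting module, and carrying the E488Q and T501A substitutions. The annotation tool matched this open reading frame to the rat orthologue, but the catalogue lists it as human/synthetic. Expression is driven by the CMV enhancer and immediate-early promoter followed by two tet operator sites (the "TO" arrangement, picked up in the feature table as short tetO-containing fragments). In cells expressing Tet repressor, transcription is blocked until tetracycline or doxycycline relieves repression; in cells lacking TetR the promoter should be constitutive. A bGH polyadenylation signal terminates the transcript.

Downstream lies an FRT site directly ahead of a hygromycin resistance coding sequence with an SV40 poly(A) signal and no full promoter annotated upstream. This is the typical Flp-In design, in which FLP-mediated recombination places the marker behind a promoter at the genomic site. The catalogue lists puromycin as the mammalian selectable marker, whereas the sequenced record shows HygR and no puromycin gene, so this discrepancy should be checked. The record links the plasmid to work on machine-guided protein engineering for deimmunization and therapeutic function. It does not state the plasmid's specific role there beyond inducible expression of the A-to-I RNA editing domain.
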