Addgene plasmid #236125: EW446 CMV-TO-ADAR2dd(E488Q, T501A) (FLP-IN)
Purpose: Plasmid encoding free ADAR2dd under control of CMV promoter with two TetR binding sites
Depositing lab: Xiaojing Gao. Depositing organization: Stanford University. Publication: Machine-guided dual-objective protein engineering for deimmunization and therapeutic functions. Wolfsberg E, Paul JS, Tycko J, Chen B, Bassik MC, Bintu L, Alizadeh AA, Gao XJ. Cell Syst. 2025 Jul 16;16(7):101299. doi: 10.1016/j.cels.2025.101299. Epub 2025 Jun 3. PubMed 40466641.
Backbone
  Vector backbone: FLP-IN
  Vector type: Mammalian Expression
  Selectable markers: Puromycin
Growth in bacteria
  Bacterial resistance: Ampicillin, 100 μg/mL
  Growth temperature: 37°C
  Growth strain: DH5alpha
  Copy number: High Copy
Gene/Insert
  Gene/Insert name: ADAR2dd
  Species: H. sapiens (human), Synthetic
  Mutation: E488Q, T501A
  Entrez Gene: ADARB1 (a.k.a. ADAR2, DRABA2, DRADA2, NEDHYMS, RED1)
  Promoter: CMV promoter with two TetR binding sites
  Cloning method: Gibson Cloning
Terms and licenses: Academic/Nonprofit Terms; Industry Terms: Not Available to Industry
Depositor comments: See https://benchling.com/s/seq-RIgBHSHDpe929uu7i3yp?m=slm-cXnN95NrjULY1FH7KMRPfor annotated sequence. Please visit https://doi.org/10.1101/2025.02.24.639918 for bioRxiv preprint.
How to cite: EW446 CMV-TO-ADAR2dd(E488Q, T501A) (FLP-IN) was a gift from Xiaojing Gao (Addgene plasmid # 236125 ; http://n2t.net/addgene:236125 ; RRID:Addgene_236125)
